>Addgene plasmid #246226 | Ring2-FLAG-AID-mClover | addgene full sequence | sequence record 487564 | Addgene NGS Result
GGCTGAACGGGGGGTTCGTGCACACAGCCCAGCTTGGAGCGAACGACCTACACCGAACTGAGATACCTAC
AGCGTGAGCTATGAGAAAGCGCCACGCTTCCCGAAGGGAGAAAGGCGGACAGGTATCCGGTAAGCGGCAG
GGTCGGAACAGGAGAGCGCACGAGGGAGCTTCCAGGGGGAAACGCCTGGTATCTTTATAGTCCTGTCGGG
TTTCGCCACCTCTGACTTGAGCGTCGATTTTTGTGATGCTCGTCAGGGGGGCGGAGCCTATGGAAAAACG
CCAGCAACGCGGCCTTTTTACGGTTCCTGGCCTTTTGCTGGCCTTTTGCTCACATGTTCTTTCCTGCGTT
ATCCCCTGATTCTGTGGATAACCGTATTACCGCCTTTGAGTGAGCTGATACCGCTCGCCGCAGCCGAACG
ACCGAGCGCAGCGAGTCAGTGAGCGAGGAAGCGGAAGAGCGCCCAATACGCAAACCGCCTCTCCCCGCGC
GTTGGCCGATTCATTAATGCAGCTGGCACGACAGGTTTCCCGACTGGAAAGCGGGCAGTGAGCGCAACGC
AATTAATGTGAGTTAGCTCACTCATTAGGCACCCCAGGCTTTACACTTTATGCTTCCGGCTCGTATGTTG
TGTGGAATTGTGAGCGGATAACAATTTCACACAGGAAACAGCTATGACCATGATTACGCCAAGCGCGCAA
TTAACCCTCACTAAAGGGAACAAAAGCTGGCCGTTCTGGTCATTAGGGTTTGGGGGGTATGTTCCTTTTT
TTCCCCTTAGTACTTTGTGTATTTCTGTTTGATTTTTGTCACTGTGTATCTCATTTTATAGAAGGTAAGG
TAGGTAAAGCTTTTGTGACCTGACAGTAAGATATTGAGTATTTACTTTCCCCTCTTCTGTACCTATCAAT
AAGAAATTTAGATTGTAGAGCAGTAAATTTCTGATATTATTTTGTCAATAATTGAGACATTGCCATTTTA
CTTAGTTTTTAAGAAATGTATTAGTTCCATAATTTAAGTACATTTTTCTCATTGGCATATTCTAGAAATG
AAATTTTTAATGATTTATTCTTCTAGATACATAAAGACTTCTGGTAACGCCACTGTTGATCACTTATCCA
AGTATCTGGCTGTGAGGTTAGCTTTAGAAGAACTTCGAAGCAAAGGTGAATCAAACCAGATGAACCTTGA
TACAGCCAGTGAGAAGCAGTATACCATTTATATAGCAACAGCCAGTGGCCAGTTCACTGTGAGTATTTAA
AATAATAGACTGTTGAAACTGGGAGCACACTGACCAACTAACTGAGTGGCAAGTGGTGGGGTAGAATCTA
ATAAATAATGTAAAAAACCGTAACAGTGTTAAGTGACAAGTAGTTATTCCTAAGATTTGAAAAAAAAAGA
TTCTGTGGACTTCCATTTTAGTTTCATTTCATTATTATTGTGGTTTGTGCAGTTTTCATAATTTTTTCTT
TCTTTTTTGTTTTAGGTATTAAATGGCTCTTTTTCTTTGGAATTGGTCAGTGAGAAATACTGGAAAGTGA
ACAAACCCATGGAGCTGTACTATGCTCCTACAAAGGAGCACAAAGATTACAAAGACGATGACGATAAGAA
GGAGAAGAGTGCTTGTCCTAAAGATCCAGCCAAACCTCCGGCCAAGGCACAAGTTGTGGGATGGCCACCG
GTGAGATCATACCGGAAGAACGTGATGGTTTCCTGCCAAAAATCAAGCGGTGGCCCGGAGGCGGCGGCGT
TCGTGAAGGTATCAATGGACGGAGCACCGTACTTGAGGAAAATCGATTTGAGGATGTATAAAGCTAGCAT
GGTGAGCAAGGGCGAGGAGCTGTTCACCGGGGTGGTGCCCATCCTGGTCGAGCTGGACGGCGACGTAAAC
GGCCACAAGTTCAGCGTCCGCGGCGAGGGCGAGGGCGATGCCACCAACGGCAAGCTGACCCTGAAGTTCA
TCTGCACCACCGGCAAGCTGCCCGTGCCCTGGCCCACCCTCGTGACCACCTTCGGCTACGGCGTGGCCTG
CTTCAGCCGCTACCCCGACCACATGAAGCAGCACGACTTCTTCAAGTCCGCCATGCCAGAAGGCTACGTC
CAGGAGCGCACCATCTCTTTCAAGGACGACGGTACCTACAAGACCCGCGCCGAGGTGAAGTTCGAGGGCG
ACACCCTGGTGAACCGCATCGAGCTGAAGGGCATCGACTTCAAGGAGGACGGCAACATCCTGGGGCACAA
GCTGGAGTACAACTTCAACAGCCACAACGTCTATATCACGGCCGACAAGCAGAAGAACGGCATCAAGGCT
AACTTCAAGATCCGCCACAACGTTGAGGACGGCAGCGTGCAGCTCGCCGACCACTACCAGCAGAACACCC
CCATCGGCGACGGCCCCGTGCTGCTGCCCGACAACCACTACCTGAGCCATCAGTCCAAGCTGAGCAAAGA
CCCCAACGAGAAGCGCGATCACATGGTCCTGCTGGAGTTCGTGACCGCCGCCGGGATTACACATGGCATG
GACGAGCTGTACAAGGAGGGCAGAGGAAGTCTGCTAACATGCGGTGACGTCGAGGAGAATCCTGGCCCAA
TGACCGAGTACAAGCCCACGGTGCGCCTCGCCACCCGCGACGACGTCCCCAGGGCCGTACGCACCCTCGC
CGCCGCGTTCGCCGACTACCCCGCCACGCGCCACACCGTCGATCCGGACCGCCACATCGAGCGGGTCACC
GAGCTGCAAGAACTCTTCCTCACGCGCGTCGGGCTCGACATCGGCAAGGTGTGGGTCGCGGACGACGGCG
CCGCGGTGGCGGTCTGGACCACGCCGGAGAGCGTCGAAGCGGGGGCGGTGTTCGCCGAGATCGGCCCGCG
CATGGCCGAGTTGAGCGGTTCCCGGCTGGCCGCGCAGCAACAGATGGAAGGCCTCCTGGCGCCGCACCGG
CCCAAGGAGCCCGCGTGGTTCCTGGCCACCGTCGGAGTCTCGCCCGACCACCAGGGCAAGGGTCTGGGCA
GCGCCGTCGTGCTCCCCGGAGTGGAGGCGGCCGAGCGCGCCGGGGTGCCCGCCTTCCTGGAGACCTCCGC
GCCCCGCAACCTCCCCTTCTACGAGCGGCTCGGCTTCACCGTCACCGCCGACGTCGAGGTGCCCGAAGGA
CCGCGCACCTGGTGCATGACCCGCAAGCCCGGTGCCTGAGCCTTTAAAAACCAATTCTGAGACTGAACTT
TTTTATAGCCTATTTCTTTAATATTAAAGATGTACTGGCATTACTTTTATGGACAGATCTTGGATATGTT
GTTCAATTTTCTTTCTGAGCCAGACTAGTTTACGCTATTCAAATCTTTTCCCCTTTATTTAAGATTTCCT
TTTTGGAAGGGACTGCAATTATTCAGTATTTTTTTCTTTCCTTTAAAAAAATATATCTGAAGTTTCTTGT
GTTTTTTTTTTTCCCCACAAAGTGTGTTTCCACTTGGAGCACCATTTTGACCCAGGAATTTTTCATAGTT
TCTGTATTCTTATAAGATTCAGTTGGCTGTCCTTTTCCTGCTCCCCTCAAAAGATTTTTAGTCATACAGA
ATGTTAAATATTATGTATTCTGACTTTTTTTTTCCCCCGGAGTCTTGTATATTTATAGTTTTCTATATAA
ACTGTAGTATCTTCATGAAGACCCAAGGCTCAAATTTACTGTCCTTAAAAACAATTCTCATAGGATTATT
CTTTTCATGGTATTTTCTTCCATAATATCTCATTTTAAAAAGAAGTTCTTTATGAACTTAGTGTCCATTG
TCATGCAATGTTTTTTTTTCCATTCTTTTTCCCTGTAATTTTGGAATTTCTGGTCCTGGGAAGAATCAAA
CAAAATCTTAAGTTCTATGAGAACTTGGTTCATTGACATATTCTGCTGAAGAAAGAAAAATTAAATTGGT
AGTAAAATATAGTCTTCAAGTATACGTTTGAGAGTGCTTTTTTTTGTATTAGTTCTGCTGTCACTTCATT
TCCTGTATTATATGTGATGTTTTTCCCCCGGCCAATTCGCCCTATAGTGAGTCGTATTACGCGCGCTCAC
TGGCCGTCGTTTTACAACGTCGTGACTGGGAAAACCCTGGCGTTACCCAACTTAATCGCCTTGCAGCACA
TCCCCCTTTCGCCAGCTGGCGTAATAGCGAAGAGGCCCGCACCGATCGCCCTTCCCAACAGTTGCGCAGC
CTGAATGGCGAATGGG
[124 nt withheld, positions 4217-4340]
C
[91 nt withheld, positions 4342-4432]
A
[49 nt withheld, positions 4434-4482]
CCTTTGACGTTGGAGTCCACGTTCTTT
[37 nt withheld, positions 4510-4546]
ACCCTATCTCGGTCTATTCTTTTGATTTATAAGGGATTTTGCCGATTTCGGCCTATTGGTTAAAAAATGA
GCTGATTTAACAAAAATTTAACGCGAATTTTAACAAAATATTAACGCTTACAATTTAGGTGGCACTTTTC
GGGGAAATGTGCGCGGAACCCCTATTTGTTTATTTTTCTAAATACATTCAAATATGTATCCGCTCATGAG
ACAATAACCCTGATAAATGCTTCAATAATATTGAAAAAGGAAGAGTATGAGTATTCAACATTTCCGTGTC
GCCCTTATTCCCTTTTTTGCGGCATTTTGCCTTCCTGTTTTTGCTCACCCAGAAACGCTGGTGAAAGTAA
AAGATGCTGAAGATCAGTTGGGTGCACGAGTGGGTTACATCGAACTGGATCTCAACAGCGGTAAGATCCT
TGAGAGTTTTCGCCCCGAAGAACGTTTTCCAATGATGAGCACTTTTAAAGTTCTGCTATGTGGCGCGGTA
TTATCCCGTATTGACGCCGGGCAAGAGCAACTCGGTCGCCGCATACACTATTCTCAGAATGACTTGGTTG
AGTACTCACCAGTCACAGAAAAGCATCTTACGGATGGCATGACAGTAAGAGAATTATGCAGTGCTGCCAT
AACCATGAGTGATAACACTGCGGCCAACTTACTTCTGACAACGATCGGAGGACCGAAGGAGCTAACCGCT
TTTTTGCACAACATGGGGGATCATGTAACTCGCCTTGATCGTTGGGAACCGGAGCTGAATGAAGCCATAC
CAAACGACGAGCGTGACACCACGATGCCTGTAGCAATGGCAACAACGTTGCGCAAACTATTAACTGGCGA
ACTACTTACTCTAGCTTCCCGGCAACAATTAATAGACTGGATGGAGGCGGATAAAGTTGCAGGACCACTT
CTGCGCTCGGCCCTTCCGGCTGGCTGGTTTATTGCTGATAAATCTGGAGCCGGTGAGCGTGGGTCTCGCG
GTATCATTGCAGCACTGGGGCCAGATGGTAAGCCCTCCCGTATCGTAGTTATCTACACGACGGGGAGTCA
GGCAACTATGGATGAACGAAATAGACAGATAGCTGAGATAGGTGCCTCACTGATTAAGCATTGGTAACTG
TCAGACCAAGTTTACTCATATATACTTTAGATTGATTTAAAACTTCATTTTTAATTTAAAAGGATCTAGG
TGAAGATCCTTTTTGATAATCTCATGACCAAAATCCCTTAACGTGAGTTTTCGTTCCACTGAGCGTCAGA
CCCCGTAGAAAAGATCAAAGGATCTTCTTGAGATCCTTTTTTTCTGCGCGTAATCTGCTGCTTGCAAACA
AAAAAACCACCGCTACCAGCGGTGGTTTGTTTGCCGGATCAAGAGCTACCAACTCTTTTTCCGAAGGTAA
CTGGCTTCAGCAGAGCGCAGATACCAAATACTGTTCTTCTAGTGTAGCCGTAGTTAGGCCACCACTTCAA
GAACTCTGTAGCACCGCCTACATACCTCGCTCTGCTAATCCTGTTACCAGTGGCTGCTGCCAGTGGCGAT
AAGTCGTGTCTTACCGGGTTGGACTCAAGACGATAGTTACCGGATAAGGCGCAGCGGTCG
Features (pLannotate 1.2.2; 15 found; start..end, strand, type, name):
    459..551     +  CDS            lacI (fragment): lac repressor; lacI; The lac repressor binds to the lac operator to inhibit transcription in E. coli. This inhibition can be relieved by adding lactose or isopropyl-β-D-thiogalactopyranoside (IPTG).
    564..585     +  protein_bind   CAP binding site: CAP binding activates transcription in the presence of cAMP. E. coli catabolite activator protein
    600..630     +  promoter       lac promoter: promoter for the E. coli lac operon
    638..654     +  protein_bind   lac operator: The lac repressor binds to the lac operator to inhibit transcription in E. coli. This inhibition can be relieved by adding lactose or isopropyl-β-D-thiogalactopyranoside (IPTG). lac repressor encoded by lacI
    699..717     +  promoter       T3 promoter: promoter for bacteriophage T3 RNA polymerase
   1072..1584    +  CDS            RNF2 (fragment): RING2_HUMAN - Also known as BAP1, DING, HIPI3, RING1B. Experimental evidence at protein level: Swiss-Prot protein existence level 1. E3 ubiquitin-protein ligase that mediates monoubiquitination of 'Lys-119' of histone H2A (H2AK119Ub), thereby playing a central role in histone code and gene regulation (PubMed:15386022, PubMed:16359901, PubMed:25519132, PubMed:21772249, PubMed:25355358, PubMed:26151332). H2AK119Ub gives a specific tag for epigenetic transcriptional repression and participates in X chromosome inactivation of female mammals. May be involved in the initiation of both imprinted and
   1609..1812    +  CDS            mini-AID: minimal degron from the auxin-responsive IAA17 protein of Arabidopsis thaliana (Kubota et al., 2013) acts as an auxin-inducible degron (AID) in the presence of TIR1
   1819..2535    +  CDS            Clover: Clover is a basic (constitutively fluorescent) green/yellow fluorescent protein published in 2012, derived from Aequorea victoria. It is reported to be a rapidly-maturing weak dimer with high acid sensitivity.
   2590..3189    +  CDS            PuroR (fragment): puromycin N-acetyltransferase; pac from Streptomyces; confers resistance to puromycin
   4031..4049    -  promoter       T7 promoter: promoter for bacteriophage T7 RNA polymerase
   4057..4212    +  CDS            lacZα (fragment): LacZα fragment of β-galactosidase; lacZ fragment
   4217..4645    +  rep_origin     f1 ori (sequence partly withheld): f1 bacteriophage origin of replication; arrow indicates direction of (+) strand synthesis
   4698..4802    +  promoter       AmpR promoter: bla
   4803..5663    +  CDS            AmpR: β-lactamase; bla; confers resistance to ampicillin, carbenicillin, and related antibiotics
   5834..276     +  rep_origin     ori (across the origin): high-copy-number ColE1/pMB1/pBR322/pUC origin of replication
