[The description below was written by a language model from this plasmid's Addgene catalogue record and pLannotate feature annotations shown in this document.]
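Description:
Ring2-FLAG-AID-mClover is a 6.1 kb pBluescript-based plasmid catalogued as a CRISPR vector. Its layout suggests a homology-directed repair donor for tagging the C-terminus of human RNF2 (RING1B/RING2) rather than an expression construct, although the record does not state this purpose explicitly. It is propagated in E. coli through a high-copy ColE1/pUC origin and selected with ampicillin via the bla gene. It also retains the usual pBluescript elements: an f1 origin, lac promoter/operator and lacZα remnants, and T3 and T7 promoters flanking the cloning region.

The insert contains only a fragment of the RNF2 coding sequence. This is followed in the same orientation by a mini-AID degron, the minimal auxin-responsive portion of Arabidopsis IAA17, and then by the green/yellow fluorescent protein Clover. The catalogue describes the tag as Flag-AID-mClover fused to the C-terminus of the insert. The FLAG epitope is not separately annotated in the feature table, though a short unannotated gap lies between the RNF2 fragment and mini-AID. A puromycin N-acetyltransferase sequence, called as a fragment, follows Clover and would allow selection of mammalian cells. No mammalian promoter, 2A or IRES element, or polyadenylation signal is annotated. Substantial unannotated stretches lie upstream of the RNF2 fragment and downstream of PuroR. These may be genomic homology arms, but the record does not identify them.

RNF2 is the Polycomb E3 ligase that monoubiquitinates histone H2A at Lys119. Tagging it in this way would allow fluorescent tracking, FLAG-based detection, and rapid auxin-induced depletion in cells expressing TIR1. No guide RNA or Cas9 is annotated, so these would have to be supplied separately.
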