Addgene plasmid #246226: Ring2-FLAG-AID-mClover
Depositing lab: Hengbin Wang.
Backbone
  Vector backbone: pBluescript
  Vector type: CRISPR
Growth in bacteria
  Bacterial resistance: Ampicillin, 100 μg/mL
  Growth temperature: 37°C
  Growth strain: DH5alpha
  Copy number: Unknown
Gene/Insert
  Gene/Insert name: Ring2
  Species: H. sapiens (human)
  Entrez Gene: RNF2 (a.k.a. BAP-1, BAP1, DING, HIPI3, LUSYAM, RING1B, RING2)
  Tag / fusion protein: Flag-AID-mClover (C terminal on insert)
  Cloning method: Restriction Enzyme; 5′ cloning site Unspecified (unknown if destroyed)
Terms and licenses: Academic/Nonprofit Terms; Industry Terms: Not Available to Industry
How to cite: Ring2-FLAG-AID-mClover was a gift from Hengbin Wang (Addgene plasmid # 246226 ; http://n2t.net/addgene:246226 ; RRID:Addgene_246226)
